Addgene plasmid #77325: ALPK3 gRNA (BRDN0001146913)
Purpose: 3rd generation lentiviral gRNA plasmid targeting human ALPK3
Depositing lab: John Doench & David Root. Depositing organization: Broad Institute. Publication: Optimized sgRNA design to maximize activity and minimize off-target effects of CRISPR-Cas9. Doench JG, Fusi N, Sullender M, Hegde M, Vaimberg EW, Donovan KF, Smith I, Tothova Z, Wilen C, Orchard R, Virgin HW, Listgarten J, Root DE. Nat Biotechnol. 2016 Jan 18. doi: 10.1038/nbt.3437. PubMed 26780180.
Backbone
  Vector backbone: lentiGuide-Puro
  Backbone manufacturer: Zhang Lab (Addgene plasmid # 52963)
  Vector type: Mammalian Expression, Lentiviral, CRISPR
  Selectable markers: Puromycin
Growth in bacteria
  Bacterial resistance: Ampicillin, 100 μg/mL
  Growth temperature: 37°C
  Growth strain: DH5alpha
  Copy number: High Copy
Gene/Insert
  Gene/Insert name: ALPK3 (alt names: ALPK3; NM_020778.4)
  gRNA/shRNA sequence: GAAAGGCCTAGTCGGCTGGG
  Species: H. sapiens (human)
  Entrez Gene: ALPK3 (a.k.a. MAK, MIDORI, FLJ12881, FLJ21176, KIAA1330)
  Promoter: hU6
  Cloning method: Unknown
  Sequencing primers: 5′ U6-F; 3′ pS2-R
Terms and licenses: Academic/Nonprofit Terms; Industry Terms: Not Available to Industry
Depositor comments: The gRNA was designed to target the following Genbank reference sequence(s): NM_020778.4. Note that this plasmid does NOT contain Cas9. It should be used in conjunction with lentiCas9-Blast (Addgene #52962) or otherwise with cell lines already expressing Cas9. Browse the full kinome gRNA library at http://www.addgene.org/pooled-library/broadgpp-human-kinome/ or visit http://www.broadinstitute.org/rnai/public/ for detailed protocols and information.
How to cite: ALPK3 gRNA (BRDN0001146913) was a gift from John Doench & David Root (Addgene plasmid # 77325 ; http://n2t.net/addgene:77325 ; RRID:Addgene_77325)
