[The description below was written by a language model from this plasmid's Addgene catalogue record and pLannotate feature annotations shown in this document.]
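Description:
ALPK3 gRNA (BRDN0001146913) is a third-generation lentiviral CRISPR guide plasmid built on the lentiGuide-Puro backbone and designed to target the human ALPK3 gene (alpha-kinase 3). It is propagated in E. coli as a high-copy plasmid through a ColE1/pUC-type origin with ampicillin selection from the β-lactamase gene. The bacterial portion also carries an f1 origin and remnants of lac-region cloning elements and phage T7/T3 promoters. An SV40 poly(A) signal and SV40 origin lie just outside the 3' LTR.

The lentiviral transfer cassette starts with an RSV promoter fused to a truncated HIV-1 5' LTR, which makes genomic RNA production Tat-independent. It continues through the Ψ packaging signal with a partial gag sequence, the Rev response element and a cPPT/CTS, and it ends in a self-inactivating ΔU3 3' LTR. Between the LTRs there are two expression units. In the first, a human U6 RNA polymerase III promoter drives the ALPK3-specific spacer joined to the Streptococcus pyogenes Cas9 guide RNA scaffold. In the second, the EF-1α core promoter with its intron A drives puromycin N-acetyltransferase, followed by a WPRE to enhance transcript expression, so transduced mammalian cells can be selected with puromycin.

The plasmid does not encode Cas9. It is meant to be used together with a separate Cas9 lentivector or in cells that already express Cas9, where the guide directs cleavage at ALPK3 for gene knockout studies. The guide belongs to a human kinome gRNA collection generated with optimized sgRNA design rules intended to maximize on-target activity and limit off-target effects.
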