Features (pLannotate 1.2.2; 29 found; start..end, strand, type, name):
     14..80      +  CDS            small t antigen (fragment): SV40 (simian virus 40) small t antigen
    106..317     +  promoter       EF-1α core promoter: core promoter for human elongation factor EF-1α
    318..1256    +  intron         EF-1α intron A: intron upstream of the start codon of human EF-1α
   1278..1877    +  CDS            PuroR (fragment): puromycin N-acetyltransferase; pac from Streptomyces; confers resistance to puromycin
   1893..2481    +  misc_feature   WPRE: woodchuck hepatitis virus posttranscriptional regulatory element
   2532..2551    +  misc_feature   cPPT/CTS (fragment): central polypurine tract and central termination sequence of HIV-1
   2553..2786    +  LTR            3' LTR (ΔU3): self-inactivating 3' long terminal repeat (LTR) from HIV-1
   2864..2985    +  polyA_signal   SV40 poly(A) signal: SV40 polyadenylation signal
   3025..3160    +  rep_origin     SV40 ori: SV40 origin of replication
   3181..3199    -  promoter       T7 promoter: promoter for bacteriophage T7 RNA polymerase
   3207..3362    +  CDS            lacZα (fragment): LacZα fragment of β-galactosidase; lacZ fragment
   3367..3795    +  rep_origin     f1 ori (sequence partly withheld): f1 bacteriophage origin of replication; arrow indicates direction of (+) strand synthesis
   3848..3952    +  promoter       AmpR promoter: bla
   3953..4813    +  CDS            AmpR: β-lactamase; bla; confers resistance to ampicillin, carbenicillin, and related antibiotics
   4984..5572    +  rep_origin     ori: high-copy-number ColE1/pMB1/pBR322/pUC origin of replication
   5755..5847    +  CDS            lacI (fragment): lac repressor; lacI; The lac repressor binds to the lac operator to inhibit transcription in E. coli. This inhibition can be relieved by adding lactose or isopropyl-β-D-thiogalactopyranoside (IPTG).
   5860..5881    +  protein_bind   CAP binding site: CAP binding activates transcription in the presence of cAMP. E. coli catabolite activator protein
   5896..5926    +  promoter       lac promoter: promoter for the E. coli lac operon
   5934..5950    +  protein_bind   lac operator: The lac repressor binds to the lac operator to inhibit transcription in E. coli. This inhibition can be relieved by adding lactose or isopropyl-β-D-thiogalactopyranoside (IPTG). lac repressor encoded by lacI
   5995..6013    +  promoter       T3 promoter: promoter for bacteriophage T3 RNA polymerase
   6041..6267    +  promoter       RSV promoter: Rous sarcoma virus enhancer/promoter
   6268..6448    +  LTR            5' LTR (truncated): truncated 5' long terminal repeat (LTR) from HIV-1
   6495..6620    +  misc_feature   HIV-1 Ψ: packaging signal of human immunodeficiency virus type 1
   6604..6967    +  CDS            HIV-1 gag (fragment): gag protein from human immunodeficiency virus 1; gag
   7113..7346    +  misc_feature   RRE: The Rev response element (RRE) of HIV-1 allows for Rev-dependent mRNA export from the nucleus to the cytoplasm.
   7723..7749    +  CDS            Rev (fragment): human immunodeficiency virus 1 (HIV-1) Rev protein; rev; enhances nuclear export of unspliced and incompletely spliced viral mRNAs
   7753..7993    +  promoter       U6 promoter: RNA polymerase III promoter for human U6 snRNA
   8023..8098    +  misc_RNA       gRNA scaffold: guide RNA scaffold for the Streptococcus pyogenes CRISPR/Cas9 system
   8154..8271    +  misc_feature   cPPT/CTS: central polypurine tract and central termination sequence of HIV-1
>Addgene plasmid #77325 | ALPK3 gRNA (BRDN0001146913) | addgene full sequence | sequence record 187542 | Addgene Assembled Sequence
CCCGGGTGCAAAGATGGATAAAGTTTTAAACAGAGAGGAATCTTTGCAGCTAATGGACCTTCTAGGTCTT
GAAAGGAGTGGGAATTGGCTCCGGTGCCCGTCAGTGGGCAGAGCGCACATCGCCCACAGTCCCCGAGAAG
TTGGGGGGAGGGGTCGGCAATTGATCCGGTGCCTAGAGAAGGTGGCGCGGGGTAAACTGGGAAAGTGATG
TCGTGTACTGGCTCCGCCTTTTTCCCGAGGGTGGGGGAGAACCGTATATAAGTGCAGTAGTCGCCGTGAA
CGTTCTTTTTCGCAACGGGTTTGCCGCCAGAACACAGGTAAGTGCCGTGTGTGGTTCCCGCGGGCCTGGC
CTCTTTACGGGTTATGGCCCTTGCGTGCCTTGAATTACTTCCACCTGGCTGCAGTACGTGATTCTTGATC
CCGAGCTTCGGGTTGGAAGTGGGTGGGAGAGTTCGAGGCCTTGCGCTTAAGGAGCCCCTTCGCCTCGTGC
TTGAGTTGAGGCCTGGCCTGGGCGCTGGGGCCGCCGCGTGCGAATCTGGTGGCACCTTCGCGCCTGTCTC
GCTGCTTTCGATAAGTCTCTAGCCATTTAAAATTTTTGATGACCTGCTGCGACGCTTTTTTTCTGGCAAG
ATAGTCTTGTAAATGCGGGCCAAGATCTGCACACTGGTATTTCGGTTTTTGGGGCCGCGGGCGGCGACGG
GGCCCGTGCGTCCCAGCGCACATGTTCGGCGAGGCGGGGCCTGCGAGCGCGGCCACCGAGAATCGGACGG
GGGTAGTCTCAAGCTGGCCGGCCTGCTCTGGTGCCTGGCCTCGCGCCGCCGTGTATCGCCCCGCCCTGGG
CGGCAAGGCTGGCCCGGTCGGCACCAGTTGCGTGAGCGGAAAGATGGCCGCTTCCCGGCCCTGCTGCAGG
GAGCTCAAAATGGAGGACGCGGCGCTCGGGAGAGCGGGCGGGTGAGTCACCCACACAAAGGAAAAGGGCC
TTTCCGTCCTCAGCCGTCGCTTCATGTGACTCCACGGAGTACCGGGCGCCGTCCAGGCACCTCGATTAGT
TCTCGAGCTTTTGGAGTACGTCGTCTTTAGGTTGGGGGGAGGGGTTTTATGCGATGGAGTTTCCCCACAC
TGAGTGGGTGGAGACTGAAGTTAGGCCAGCTTGGCACTTGATGTAATTCTCCTTGGAATTTGCCCTTTTT
GAGTTTGGATCTTGGTTCATTCTCAAGCCTCAGACAGTGGTTCAAAGTTTTTTTCTTCCATTTCAGGTGT
CGTGACGTACGGCCACCATGACCGAGTACAAGCCCACGGTGCGCCTCGCCACCCGCGACGACGTCCCCAG
GGCCGTACGCACCCTCGCCGCCGCGTTCGCCGACTACCCCGCCACGCGCCACACCGTCGATCCGGACCGC
CACATCGAGCGGGTCACCGAGCTGCAAGAACTCTTCCTCACGCGCGTCGGGCTCGACATCGGCAAGGTGT
GGGTCGCGGACGACGGCGCCGCCGTGGCGGTCTGGACCACGCCGGAGAGCGTCGAAGCGGGGGCGGTGTT
CGCCGAGATCGGCCCGCGCATGGCCGAGTTGAGCGGTTCCCGGCTGGCCGCGCAGCAACAGATGGAAGGC
CTCCTGGCGCCGCACCGGCCCAAGGAGCCCGCGTGGTTCCTGGCCACCGTCGGAGTCTCGCCCGACCACC
AGGGCAAGGGTCTGGGCAGCGCCGTCGTGCTCCCCGGAGTGGAGGCGGCCGAGCGCGCCGGGGTGCCCGC
CTTCCTGGAGACCTCCGCGCCCCGCAACCTCCCCTTCTACGAGCGGCTCGGCTTCACCGTCACCGCCGAC
GTCGAGGTGCCCGAAGGACCGCGCACCTGGTGCATGACCCGCAAGCCCGGTGCCTGAACGCGTTAAGTCG
ACAATCAACCTCTGGATTACAAAATTTGTGAAAGATTGACTGGTATTCTTAACTATGTTGCTCCTTTTAC
GCTATGTGGATACGCTGCTTTAATGCCTTTGTATCATGCTATTGCTTCCCGTATGGCTTTCATTTTCTCC
TCCTTGTATAAATCCTGGTTGCTGTCTCTTTATGAGGAGTTGTGGCCCGTTGTCAGGCAACGTGGCGTGG
TGTGCACTGTGTTTGCTGACGCAACCCCCACTGGTTGGGGCATTGCCACCACCTGTCAGCTCCTTTCCGG
GACTTTCGCTTTCCCCCTCCCTATTGCCACGGCGGAACTCATCGCCGCCTGCCTTGCCCGCTGCTGGACA
GGGGCTCGGCTGTTGGGCACTGACAATTCCGTGGTGTTGTCGGGGAAATCATCGTCCTTTCCTTGGCTGC
TCGCCTGTGTTGCCACCTGGATTCTGCGCGGGACGTCCTTCTGCTACGTCCCTTCGGCCCTCAATCCAGC
GGACCTTCCTTCCCGCGGCCTGCTGCCGGCTCTGCGGCCTCTTCCGCGTCTTCGCCTTCGCCCTCAGACG
AGTCGGATCTCCCTTTGGGCCGCCTCCCCGCGTCGACTTTAAGACCAATGACTTACAAGGCAGCTGTAGA
TCTTAGCCACTTTTTAAAAGAAAAGGGGGGACTGGAAGGGCTAATTCACTCCCAACGAAGACAAGATCTG
CTTTTTGCTTGTACTGGGTCTCTCTGGTTAGACCAGATCTGAGCCTGGGAGCTCTCTGGCTAACTAGGGA
ACCCACTGCTTAAGCCTCAATAAAGCTTGCCTTGAGTGCTTCAAGTAGTGTGTGCCCGTCTGTTGTGTGA
CTCTGGTAACTAGAGATCCCTCAGACCCTTTTAGTCAGTGTGGAAAATCTCTAGCAGTACGTATAGTAGT
TCATGTCATCTTATTATTCAGTATTTATAACTTGCAAAGAAATGAATATCAGAGAGTGAGAGGAACTTGT
TTATTGCAGCTTATAATGGTTACAAATAAAGCAATAGCATCACAAATTTCACAAATAAAGCATTTTTTTC
ACTGCATTCTAGTTGTGGTTTGTCCAAACTCATCAATGTATCTTATCATGTCTGGCTCTAGCTATCCCGC
CCCTAACTCCGCCCATCCCGCCCCTAACTCCGCCCAGTTCCGCCCATTCTCCGCCCCATGGCTGACTAAT
TTTTTTTATTTATGCAGAGGCCGAGGCCGCCTCGGCCTCTGAGCTATTCCAGAAGTAGTGAGGAGGCTTT
TTTGGAGGCCTAGGGACGTACCCAATTCGCCCTATAGTGAGTCGTATTACGCGCGCTCACTGGCCGTCGT
TTTACAACGTCGTGACTGGGAAAACCCTGGCGTTACCCAACTTAATCGCCTTGCAGCACATCCCCCTTTC
GCCAGCTGGCGTAATAGCGAAGAGGCCCGCACCGATCGCCCTTCCCAACAGTTGCGCAGCCTGAATGGCG
AATGGG
[124 nt withheld, positions 3367-3490]
C
[91 nt withheld, positions 3492-3582]
A
[49 nt withheld, positions 3584-3632]
CCTTTGACGTTGGAGTCCACGTTCTTT
[37 nt withheld, positions 3660-3696]
ACCCTATCTCGGTCTATTCTTTTGATTTATAAGGGATTTTGCCGATTTCGGCCTATTGGTTAAAAAATGA
GCTGATTTAACAAAAATTTAACGCGAATTTTAACAAAATATTAACGCTTACAATTTAGGTGGCACTTTTC
GGGGAAATGTGCGCGGAACCCCTATTTGTTTATTTTTCTAAATACATTCAAATATGTATCCGCTCATGAG
ACAATAACCCTGATAAATGCTTCAATAATATTGAAAAAGGAAGAGTATGAGTATTCAACATTTCCGTGTC
GCCCTTATTCCCTTTTTTGCGGCATTTTGCCTTCCTGTTTTTGCTCACCCAGAAACGCTGGTGAAAGTAA
AAGATGCTGAAGATCAGTTGGGTGCACGAGTGGGTTACATCGAACTGGATCTCAACAGCGGTAAGATCCT
TGAGAGTTTTCGCCCCGAAGAACGTTTTCCAATGATGAGCACTTTTAAAGTTCTGCTATGTGGCGCGGTA
TTATCCCGTATTGACGCCGGGCAAGAGCAACTCGGTCGCCGCATACACTATTCTCAGAATGACTTGGTTG
AGTACTCACCAGTCACAGAAAAGCATCTTACGGATGGCATGACAGTAAGAGAATTATGCAGTGCTGCCAT
AACCATGAGTGATAACACTGCGGCCAACTTACTTCTGACAACGATCGGAGGACCGAAGGAGCTAACCGCT
TTTTTGCACAACATGGGGGATCATGTAACTCGCCTTGATCGTTGGGAACCGGAGCTGAATGAAGCCATAC
CAAACGACGAGCGTGACACCACGATGCCTGTAGCAATGGCAACAACGTTGCGCAAACTATTAACTGGCGA
ACTACTTACTCTAGCTTCCCGGCAACAATTAATAGACTGGATGGAGGCGGATAAAGTTGCAGGACCACTT
CTGCGCTCGGCCCTTCCGGCTGGCTGGTTTATTGCTGATAAATCTGGAGCCGGTGAGCGTGGGTCTCGCG
GTATCATTGCAGCACTGGGGCCAGATGGTAAGCCCTCCCGTATCGTAGTTATCTACACGACGGGGAGTCA
GGCAACTATGGATGAACGAAATAGACAGATCGCTGAGATAGGTGCCTCACTGATTAAGCATTGGTAACTG
TCAGACCAAGTTTACTCATATATACTTTAGATTGATTTAAAACTTCATTTTTAATTTAAAAGGATCTAGG
TGAAGATCCTTTTTGATAATCTCATGACCAAAATCCCTTAACGTGAGTTTTCGTTCCACTGAGCGTCAGA
CCCCGTAGAAAAGATCAAAGGATCTTCTTGAGATCCTTTTTTTCTGCGCGTAATCTGCTGCTTGCAAACA
AAAAAACCACCGCTACCAGCGGTGGTTTGTTTGCCGGATCAAGAGCTACCAACTCTTTTTCCGAAGGTAA
CTGGCTTCAGCAGAGCGCAGATACCAAATACTGTTCTTCTAGTGTAGCCGTAGTTAGGCCACCACTTCAA
GAACTCTGTAGCACCGCCTACATACCTCGCTCTGCTAATCCTGTTACCAGTGGCTGCTGCCAGTGGCGAT
AAGTCGTGTCTTACCGGGTTGGACTCAAGACGATAGTTACCGGATAAGGCGCAGCGGTCGGGCTGAACGG
GGGGTTCGTGCACACAGCCCAGCTTGGAGCGAACGACCTACACCGAACTGAGATACCTACAGCGTGAGCT
ATGAGAAAGCGCCACGCTTCCCGAAGGGAGAAAGGCGGACAGGTATCCGGTAAGCGGCAGGGTCGGAACA
GGAGAGCGCACGAGGGAGCTTCCAGGGGGAAACGCCTGGTATCTTTATAGTCCTGTCGGGTTTCGCCACC
TCTGACTTGAGCGTCGATTTTTGTGATGCTCGTCAGGGGGGCGGAGCCTATGGAAAAACGCCAGCAACGC
GGCCTTTTTACGGTTCCTGGCCTTTTGCTGGCCTTTTGCTCACATGTTCTTTCCTGCGTTATCCCCTGAT
TCTGTGGATAACCGTATTACCGCCTTTGAGTGAGCTGATACCGCTCGCCGCAGCCGAACGACCGAGCGCA
GCGAGTCAGTGAGCGAGGAAGCGGAAGAGCGCCCAATACGCAAACCGCCTCTCCCCGCGCGTTGGCCGAT
TCATTAATGCAGCTGGCACGACAGGTTTCCCGACTGGAAAGCGGGCAGTGAGCGCAACGCAATTAATGTG
AGTTAGCTCACTCATTAGGCACCCCAGGCTTTACACTTTATGCTTCCGGCTCGTATGTTGTGTGGAATTG
TGAGCGGATAACAATTTCACACAGGAAACAGCTATGACCATGATTACGCCAAGCGCGCAATTAACCCTCA
CTAAAGGGAACAAAAGCTGGAGCTGCAAGCTTAATGTAGTCTTATGCAATACTCTTGTAGTCTTGCAACA
TGGTAACGATGAGTTAGCAACATGCCTTACAAGGAGAGAAAAAGCACCGTGCATGCCGATTGGTGGAAGT
AAGGTGGTACGATCGTGCCTTATTAGGAAGGCAACAGACGGGTCTGACATGGATTGGACGAACCACTGAA
TTGCCGCATTGCAGAGATATTGTATTTAAGTGCCTAGCTCGATACATAAACGGGTCTCTCTGGTTAGACC
AGATCTGAGCCTGGGAGCTCTCTGGCTAACTAGGGAACCCACTGCTTAAGCCTCAATAAAGCTTGCCTTG
AGTGCTTCAAGTAGTGTGTGCCCGTCTGTTGTGTGACTCTGGTAACTAGAGATCCCTCAGACCCTTTTAG
TCAGTGTGGAAAATCTCTAGCAGTGGCGCCCGAACAGGGACTTGAAAGCGAAAGGGAAACCAGAGGAGCT
CTCTCGACGCAGGACTCGGCTTGCTGAAGCGCGCACGGCAAGAGGCGAGGGGCGGCGACTGGTGAGTACG
CCAAAAATTTTGACTAGCGGAGGCTAGAAGGAGAGAGATGGGTGCGAGAGCGTCAGTATTAAGCGGGGGA
GAATTAGATCGCGATGGGAAAAAATTCGGTTAAGGCCAGGGGGAAAGAAAAAATATAAATTAAAACATAT
AGTATGGGCAAGCAGGGAGCTAGAACGATTCGCAGTTAATCCTGGCCTGTTAGAAACATCAGAAGGCTGT
AGACAAATACTGGGACAGCTACAACCATCCCTTCAGACAGGATCAGAAGAACTTAGATCATTATATAATA
CAGTAGCAACCCTCTATTGTGTGCATCAAAGGATAGAGATAAAAGACACCAAGGAAGCTTTAGACAAGAT
AGAGGAAGAGCAAAACAAAAGTAAGACCACCGCACAGCAAGCGGCCGCTGATCTTCAGACCTGGAGGAGG
AGATATGAGGGACAATTGGAGAAGTGAATTATATAAATATAAAGTAGTAAAAATTGAACCATTAGGAGTA
GCACCCACCAAGGCAAAGAGAAGAGTGGTGCAGAGAGAAAAAAGAGCAGTGGGAATAGGAGCTTTGTTCC
TTGGGTTCTTGGGAGCAGCAGGAAGCACTATGGGCGCAGCGTCAATGACGCTGACGGTACAGGCCAGACA
ATTATTGTCTGGTATAGTGCAGCAGCAGAACAATTTGCTGAGGGCTATTGAGGCGCAACAGCATCTGTTG
CAACTCACAGTCTGGGGCATCAAGCAGCTCCAGGCAAGAATCCTGGCTGTGGAAAGATACCTAAAGGATC
AACAGCTCCTGGGGATTTGGGGTTGCTCTGGAAAACTCATTTGCACCACTGCTGTGCCTTGGAATGCTAG
TTGGAGTAATAAATCTCTGGAACAGATTTGGAATCACACGACCTGGATGGAGTGGGACAGAGAAATTAAC
AATTACACAAGCTTAATACACTCCTTAATTGAAGAATCGCAAAACCAGCAAGAAAAGAATGAACAAGAAT
TATTGGAATTAGATAAATGGGCAAGTTTGTGGAATTGGTTTAACATAACAAATTGGCTGTGGTATATAAA
ATTATTCATAATGATAGTAGGAGGCTTGGTAGGTTTAAGAATAGTTTTTGCTGTACTTTCTATAGTGAAT
AGAGTTAGGCAGGGATATTCACCATTATCGTTTCAGACCCACCTCCCAACCCCGAGGGGACCCAGAGAGG
GCCTATTTCCCATGATTCCTTCATATTTGCATATACGATACAAGGCTGTTAGAGAGATAATTAGAATTAA
TTTGACTGTAAACACAAAGATATTAGTACAAAATACGTGACGTAGAAAGTAATAATTTCTTGGGTAGTTT
GCAGTTTTAAAATTATGTTTTAAAATGGACTATCATATGCTTACCGTAACTTGAAAGTATTTCGATTTCT
TGGCTTTATATATCTTGTGGAAAGGACGAAACACCGGAAAGGCCTAGTCGGCTGGGGTTTTAGAGCTAGA
AATAGCAAGTTAAAATAAGGCTAGTCCGTTATCAACTTGAAAAAGTGGCACCGAGTCGGTGCTTTTTTAA
GCTTGGCGTAACTAGATCTTGAGACAAATGGCAGTATTCATCCACAATTTTAAAAGAAAAGGGGGGATTG
GGGGGTACAGTGCAGGGGAAAGAATAGTAGACATAATAGCAACAGACATACAAACTAAAGAATTACAAAA
ACAAATTACAAAAATTCAAAATTTTCGGGTTTATTACAGGGACAGCAGAGATCCACTTTGGCGCCGGCTC
GAGGGGG
