>Addgene plasmid #77325 | ALPK3 gRNA (BRDN0001146913) | depositor partial sequence | sequence record 144785 | Target Sequence
GAAAGGCCTAGTCGGCTGGG
