>Addgene plasmid #77325 | ALPK3 gRNA (BRDN0001146913) | addgene partial sequence | sequence record 187541 | hU6-F
TAGAAAGTAATAATTTCTTGGGTAGTTTGCAGTTTTAAAATTATGTTTTAAAATGGACTATCATATGCTT
ACCGTAACTTGAAAGTATTTCGATTTCTTGGCTTTATATATCTTGTGGAAAGGACGAAACACCGGAAAGG
CCTAGTCGGCTGGGGTTTTAGAGCTAGAAATAGCAAGTTAAAATAAGGCTAGTCCGTTATCAACTTGAAA
AAGTGGCACCGAGTCGGTGCTTTTTTAAGCTTGGCGTAACTAGATCTTGAGACAAATGGCAGTATTCATC
CACAATTTTAAAAGAAAAGGGGGGATTGGGGGGTACAGTGCAGGGGAAAGAATAGTAGACATAATAGCAA
CAGACATACAAACTAAAGAATTACAAAAACAAATTACAAAAATTCAAAATTTTCGGGTTTATTACAGGGA
CAGCAGAGATCCACTTTGGCGCCGGCTCGAGGGGGCCCGGGTGCAAAGATGGATAAAGTTTTAAACAGAG
AGGAATCTTTGCAGCTAATGGACCTTCTAGGTCTTGAAAGGAGTGGGAATTGGCTCCGGTGCCCGTCAGT
GGGCAGAGCG
